>Addgene plasmid #208271 | pLRD20 | addgene full sequence | sequence record 413687 | Addgene NGS Result
CACATTTCCCCGAAAAGTGCCACCTGACGTCTAAGAAACCATTATTATCATGACATTAACCTATAAAAAT
AGGCGTATCACGAGGCAGAATTTCAGATAAAAAAAATCCTTAGCTTTCGCTAAGGATGATTTCTGGAATT
CGCGGCCGCTTCTAGAGCGCGAAGACTTAATCAAATCTAATACGACTCACTATAGGGGAATTGTGAGCGG
ATAACAATTCCCCTCTACGTTTTCAAGGTGGTAGACTGTCGCCGGATGTGTATCCGACCTGACGATGGCC
CAAAAGGGCCGAAACAGTCCTCTACAAATAATTTTGTTTAAGAGAATACCCCGCTAAGAAGGTAATTATG
TCCATGCAAAGTTTAGATAAGAATTTTCGACATTTATCTCGTAAAGAAAAGTTACAACAATTGGTTGATA
AGCAATGGTTATCAGAAGAACAATTCGACATTTTACTGAATCATCCATTAATCGATGAAGAAGTAGCCAA
TAGTTTAATTGAAAATGTCATCGCGCAAGGTGCATTACCCGTTGGATTATTACCGAATATCATTGTGGAC
GATAAGGCATATGTTGTACCTATGATGGTGGAAGAGCCTTCAGTTGTCGCTGCAGCTAGTTATGGTGCAA
AGCTAGTGAATCAGACTGGCGGATTTAAAACGGTATCTTCTGAACGTATTATGATAGGTCAAATCGTCTT
TGATGGCGTTGACGATACTGAAAAATTATCAGCAGACATTAAAGCTTTAGAAAAGCAAATTCATAAAATT
GCGGATGAGGCATATCCTTCTATTAAAGCGCGTGGTGGTGGTTACCAACGTATAGCGATTGATACATTTC
CTGAGCAACAGTTACTATCTTTAAAAGTATTTGTTGATACGAAAGATGCTATGGGCGCTAATATGCTTAA
TACGATTTTAGAGGCCATAACTGCATTTTTAAAAAATGAATTTCCGCAAAGCGACATTTTAATGAGTATT
TTATCCAATCATGCAACAGCGTCCGTTGTTAAAGTTCAAGGCGAAATTGATGTTAAAGATTTAGCAAGGG
GCGAGAGAACTGGAGAAGAGGTTGCCAAACGAATGGAACGTGCTTCTGTATTGGCCCAAGTAGATATTCA
TCGTGCAGCAACACATAATAAAGGTGTTATGAATGGCATACATGCTGTTGTTTTAGCAACAGGAAATGAT
ACGCGTGGTGCAGAAGCAAGTGCGCATGCATACGCGAGTCGTGACGGACAGTATCGTGGTATTGCTACAT
GGCGTTACGATCAAGATCGTCAACGATTGATTGGTACAATTGAAGTGCCTATGACATTGGCAATCGTTGG
CGGTGGTACAAAAGTATTACCAATTGCTAAAGCTTCATTAGAGCTACTAAATGTAGAGTCAGCACAAGAA
TTAGGTCATGTAGTTGCTGCCGTTGGTTTAGCGCAAAACTTTGCAGCATGTCGCGCGCTTGTGTCAGAAG
GTATTCAACAAGGTCATATGAGTTTACAATATAAATCATTAGCTATCGTTGTAGGGGCAAAAGGTGATGA
AATTGCTAAAGTAGCTGAAGCTTTGAAAAAAGAACCCCGTGCAAATACACAAGCAGCGGAACATATTTTA
CAAGAAATTAGACAACAATAATAACGGATGTAAACAGAGAAACGTCTAACTAAAAAGGCCTCCCAAATCG
GGGGGCCTTTTTTATTGATAACAAAAGCCTAATACACCTGTTCGTGACGACTACGGATGCGGGCAAGGTG
CTAATACGACTCACTATAGGGGAATTGTGAGCGGATAACAATTCCCCTCTAAACGCCAGCCACTAAAGCG
GTCAACGCATGTGCTTTGCGTTCTGATGAGACAGTGATGTCGAAACCGCCTCTACAAATAATTTTGTTTA
AGAGCTCTATCTAATAAGGAGAACTATAATGAATCGTGAATTCCCGCCGAGCTTTTGGAACAATGACATT
ATAAACAGCATAACAGCGAGCCATAAAGTACAGACTGGTGATCGCAAGCGCATTCAGACGCTGATTTCCG
AAATTAAAAATGTGTTTAATAGCATGGGGGACGGGGAAACAAGCCCGTCGGCATACGATACGGCATGGGT
GGCGCGCATTCCTGCTGTTGATGGTTCCGAACAGCCGCAGTTCCCGCAGACGCTGGAGTGGATTTTACAG
AACCAACTTAAAGATGGATCGTGGGGCGAGGAATTTTATTTCTTAGCGTACGATCGGTTACTTGCAACGC
TGGCGTGCATCATTACCCTGACCATCTGGCGCACCGGCAACGTCCAATTACACAAAGGGATTGAGTTCTT
TCGCAAACAGGTAGTACGGATGGACGACGAGGCGGACAATCATCGCCCCAGCGGCTTTGAAATTGTCTTT
CCGGCGATGCTGAACGAAGCAAAATCTCTGGGTCTGGACCTGCCTTATGAACTTCCGTTCATCGAACAGA
TGGTGAAGAAACGCGAAGCGAAATTGAAGATGATTACGACCAATGTACTCTATACCATTCAGACCACGCT
GTTATACAGTTTGGAAGGCCTCCACGAGATCGTGGACTTTGATAAAATTATTAAACTCCAATCCAAGGAT
GGGAGCTTTCTCGGTAGTCCGGCGTCTACCGCGGCTGTGTTCATGCAAACCGGTAATACCAAATGCCTTG
AATTTCTGGAGTTCGTTCTGCGAAAGTTTCGTAATCATGTGCCTTCAGATTATCCGCTGGATCTGTTCGA
GCGCCTCTGGGTGGTGGATACCGTTGAACGTCTGGGTATTGACCGTCACTTTAAGAAAGAAATCAAAGAC
GCGCTGGACTATGTCTATTCTTGTTGGGATGAACGAGGAATTGGCTGGGCGAAGGATTCCCCTATCGCAG
ATATTGATGATACTGCCATGGGTCTGCGCATCCTGCGTCTGCACGGGTATAATGTTAGTCCGGATGTTCT
GAAAACCTTTAAGGACGAGAACGGTGAATTCTTTTGCTTTATGGGCCAGACGCAAAGAGGTGTGACCGAT
ATGCTGAACGTGTACCGTTGCAGTCAAGTGGCATTCCCCGGGGAAACCATCATGGAGGAAGCGAAATTAT
GCACAGAACGTTACTTGCGCAACGCTTTAGAAAACGCTGATGCCTTCGATAAGTGGGCGATCAAGAAAAA
CATTCGCGGAGAGGTTGAATATGCCTTAAAATATCCTTGGCATCGAAGCATGCCACGGCTGGAAGTCCGT
TCGTACATTGGAAATTATGGTCCAAACGATGTTTGGCTGGGTAAAAGTCTGTATATGATGCCGTATATTT
CCAACGAGAAATACCTGGAACTTGCGAAACTTGATTTCAATAGCGTCCAGTCTCTGCACCAGGAAGAAAT
CCGCGAATTAGTGCGCTGGTGTAAATCATCAGGATTTACGGAACTGAAGTTTACGCGTGACCGCGTTGTG
GAAACGTACTTTGCCGTGGCATCAAGCATGTTTGAACCAGAATTCTCCACTTGCCGTGCTGTGTATACGA
AAATCAGCGTGCTCCTTGTAATCCTGGCTGACCTGTATGATGGTTACGGCTCCCCGGATGAGATTAAACT
GTTCTCTGAGGCGGTGAAACGTTGGGACCTGAGCCTGCTGGAACAAATGCCGGATCACATGAAAATTTGC
TTCCTGGGCCTTTACAACACCGTAAATGAGGTGGCGGAAGAGGGGCGTAAGACCCAGGGTCATGATGTAC
TTGGTTACATCCGGAATCTGTGGGAGATTCAACTGGCAGCATTTACCCGTGAAGCAGAATGGTCCCAGGG
AAAATATGTGCCATCGTTTGACGAATATATTGAGAACGCGCAAGTAAGCATTGGTGTGGCTACAATCCTG
CTGATTACCATCTTGTTTACTGAAGAAGATGACATCCTGAGCCACATTGATTATGGTTCCAAATTTCTTC
GACTGGCGAGTCTCACTGCGCGTTTGGCGAATGACATTAAAACTTATCAAGAAGAACGGGCGCACGGCGA
AGTGGTTAGCGCAATTCAATGCTACATGAAAGATCGCCCGGAAATCACGGAAGAAGAAGCCCTGAAATAT
GTGTACGGCCGCATGGTCAACGATCTGGCCGAACTGAATAGCGAATACCTGAAAAGTAACGAAATGCCCC
AGAACTGCAAGCGCTTAGTATTCGACACCGCGCGCGTCGCACAGCTGTTTACCATGGAGGGCGACGGGCT
CACGTATTCGGATACCATGGAGATCAAGGAACACATCAAGAAATGCTTATTCGAACCGGCAACTTAATAA
TAATTATGCCTTCCGCTAATCAACTCGGTACCAAATTCCAGAAAAGAGACGCTTTCGAGCGTCTTTTTTC
GTTTTGGTCCGTGGACAAGCACAGCATAGCCAAGTAATACGACTCACTATAGGGGAATTGTGAGCGGATA
ACAATTCCCCTCTAGGTCCGAAGATACTTAGGGTGTCTCAAGGTGCGTACCTTGACTGATGAGTCCGAAA
GGACGAAACACCCCTCTACAAATAATTTTGTTTAAGAGAAGAATAATTAAGTTAACAATTTATACCCCCA
ATAAGGAGGTTTTTATGAGTGCCGCGGTTAAATGCAGCCTTACGACACCGACGGACCTGATGGGCAAAAT
TAAAGAAGTATTTAACCGCGAGGTTGACACCTCCCCGGCCGCGATGACGACCCACTCAACGGACATCCCC
TCAAATCTTTGTATCATCGACACTTTGCAGCGCCTGGGAATTGATCAGTACTTCCAGAGCGAAATTGATG
CCGTACTCCACGACACCTATCGCCTGTGGCAACTGAAGAAGAAAGACATATTTTCGGACATTACCACCCA
TGCCATGGCATTCCGCTTGCTCCGCGTGAAAGGGTACGAAGTTGCGAGCGACGAGTTAGCCCCGTACGCT
GATCAGGAACGCATTAATCTGCAGACGATCGACGTCCCAACTGTCGTTGAGCTCTACCGCGCAGCCCAGG
AACGCCTGACAGAGGAGGATTCCACCCTGGAGAAGCTGTACGTGTGGACGTCAGCGTTTTTGAAACAGCA
GCTGCTCACTGATGCGATCCCGGATAAGAAACTGCATAAACAGGTGGAGTACTACTTGAAGAATTATCAT
GGCATTCTGGACCGCATGGGGGTTCGGCGTAACTTGGACCTGTACGATATTAGCCACTACAAATCTCTTA
AAGCGGCACATCGTTTTTACAATCTGTCGAACGAAGATATCCTTGCGTTTGCACGTCAGGACTTTAACAT
CTCACAGGCCCAACACCAAAAGGAACTGCAGCAGCTTCAGCGTTGGTATGCTGATTGCCGCCTGGATACC
TTAAAATTTGGACGTGACGTCGTGCGTATCGGTAATTTTCTGACCTCAGCTATGATTGGTGACCCCGAAC
TGTCAGATCTGCGACTGGCCTTCGCAAAGCATATCGTGTTGGTGACCCGCATTGATGATTTCTTCGATCA
TGGAGGCCCCAAGGAAGAAAGTTATGAGATCTTAGAACTGGTGAAAGAATGGAAAGAAAAACCCGCTGGC
GAGTATGTATCCGAAGAAGTGGAAATTCTGTTCACCGCCGTGTATAATACCGTGAATGAGCTGGCAGAAA
TGGCCCACATTGAACAGGGTCGTTCTGTAAAAGATCTGTTGGTGAAACTGTGGGTTGAAATACTCAGTGT
TTTCCGGATTGAATTGGACACCTGGACGAATGATACCGCTCTGACGTTAGAGGAATACCTGTCCCAGAGC
TGGGTGAGTATTGGTTGCCGGATTTGTATCTTGATAAGTATGCAGTTCCAGGGTGTGAAATTGAGCGATG
AGATGCTGCAGAGTGAAGAATGCACGGATTTATGCCGTTATGTGTCAATGGTCGACCGCCTGTTGAATGA
TGTCCAAACATTCGAAAAGGAACGTAAAGAAAATACCGGAAATAGCGTAAGCCTCCTGCAGGCAGCGCAC
AAAGATGAACGCGTTATAAACGAGGAAGAAGCCTGTATTAAAGTCAAAGAACTGGCTGAGTACAACCGAC
GCAAACTGATGCAGATTGTTTATAAAACGGGCACCATCTTTCCCCGCAAGTGCAAAGACCTGTTCTTGAA
AGCCTGCCGGATCGGCTGTTATCTTTACAGCAGTGGTGACGAATTTACCTCCCCACAGCAAATGATGGAG
GACATGAAAAGTTTGGTGTATGAACCCCTCCCGATTTCGCCTCCGGAAGCCAACAACGCGTCAGGCGAAA
AGATGTCGTGCGTATCGAACTGATAAGCCTCGTTGCTCTTCATAAATCATCCCTATGACCCCTTCAAAAA
AAAAAAACACCCTAACGGGTGTTTTTTTTTTTTTGGTCTGCCTCTCGCTGACGGTCACAATGCGCTTACG
AAAGTCTTCCTGTACTAGTAGCGGCCGCTGCAGTCCGGCAAAAAAGGGCAAGGTGTCACCACCCTGCCCT
TTTTCTTTAAAACCGAAAAGATTACTTCGCGTTATGCAGGCTTCCTCGCTCACTGACTCGCTGCGCTCGG
TCGTTCGGCTGCGGCGAGCGGTATCAGCTCACTCAAAGGCGGTAATGACAGTAAGACGGGTAAGCCTGTT
GATGATACCGCTGCCTTACTGGGTGCATTAGCCAGTCTGAATGACCTGTCACGGGATAATCCGAAGTGGT
CAGACTGGAAAATCAGAGGGCAGGAACTGCTGAACAGCAAAAAGTCAGATAGCACCACATAGCAGACCCG
CCATAAAACGCCCTGAGAAGCCCGTGACGGGCTTTTCTTGTATTATGGGTAGTTTCCTTGCATGAATCCA
TAAAAGGCGCCTGTAGTGCCATTTACCCCCATTCACTGCCAGAGCCGTGAGCGCAGCGAACTGAATGTCA
CGAAAAAGACAGCGACTCAGGTGCCTGATGGTCGGAGACAAAAGGAATATTCAGCGATTTGCCCGAGCTT
GCGAGGGTGCTACTTAAGCCTTTAGGGTTTTAAGGTCTGTTTTGTAGAGGAGCAAACAGCGTTTGCGACA
TCCTTTTGTAATACTGCGGAACTGACTAAAGTAGTGAGTTATACACAGGGCTGGGATCTATTCTTTTTAT
CTTTTTTTATTCTTTCTTTATTCTATAAATTATAACCACTTGAATATAAACAAAAAAAACACACAAAGGT
CTAGCGGAATTTACAGAGGGTCTAGCAGAATTTACAAGTTTTCCAGCAAAGGTCTAGCAGAATTTACAGA
TACCCACAACTCAAAGGAAAAGGACTAGTAATTATCATTGACTAGCCCATCTCAATTGGTATAGTGATTA
AAATCACCTAGACCAATTGAGATGTATGTCTGAATTAGTTGTTTTCAAAGCAAATGAACTAGCGATTAGT
CGCTATGACTTAACGGAGCATGAAACCAAGCTAATTTTATGCTGTGTGGCACTACTCAACCCCACGATTG
AAAACCCTACAAGGAAAGAACGGACGGTATCGTTCACTTATAACCAATACGCTCAGATGATGAACATCAG
TAGGGAAAATGCTTATGGTGTATTAGCTAAAGCAACCAGAGAGCTGATGACGAGAACTGTGGAAATCAGG
AATCCTTTGGTTAAAGGCTTTTGGATTTTCCAGTGGACAAACTATGCCAAGTTCTCAAGCGAAAAATTAG
AATTAGTTTTTAGTGAAGAGATATTGCCTTATCTTTTCCAGTTAAAAAAATTCATAAAATATAATCTGGA
ACATGTTAAGTCTTTTGAAAACAAATACTCTATGAGGATTTATGAGTGGTTATTAAAAGAACTAACACAA
AAGAAAACTCACAAGGCAAATATAGAGATTAGCCTTGATGAATTTAAGTTCATGTTAATGCTTGAAAATA
ACTACCATGAGTTTAAAAGGCTTAACCAATGGGTTTTGAAACCAATAAGTAAAGATTTAAACACTTACAG
CAATATGAAATTGGTGGTTGATAAGCGAGGCCGCCCGACTGATACGTTGATTTTCCAAGTTGAACTAGAT
AGACAAATGGATCTCGTAACCGAACTTGAGAACAACCAGATAAAAATGAATGGTGACAAAATACCAACAA
CCATTACATCAGATTCCTACCTACATAACGGACTAAGAAAAACACTACACGATGCTTTAACTGCAAAAAT
TCAGCTCACCAGTTTTGAGGCAAAATTTTTGAGTGACATGCAAAGTAAGTATGATCTCAATGGTTCGTTC
TCATGGCTCACGCAAAAACAACGAACCACACTAGAGAACATACTGGCTAAATACGGAAGGATCTGAGGTT
CTTATGGCTCTTGTATCTATCAGTGAAGCATCAAGACTAACAAACAAAAGTAGAACAACTGTTCACCGTT
ACATATCAAAGGGAAAACTGTCCATATGCACAGATGAAAACGGTGTAAAAAAGATAGATACATCAGAGCT
TTTACGAGTTTTTGGTGCATTCAAAGCTGTTCACCATGAACAGATCGACAATGTAACAGATGAACAGCAT
GTAACACCTAATAGAACAGGTGAAACCAGTAAAACAAAGCAACTAGAACATGAAATTGAACACCTGAGAC
AACTTGTTACAGCTCAACAGTCACACATAGACAGCCTGAAACAGGCGATGCTGCTTATCGAATCAAAGCT
GCCGACAACACGGGAGCCAGTGACGCCTCCCGTGGGGAAAAAATCATGGCAATTCTGGAAGAAATAGCGC
TTTCAGCCGGCAAACCGGCTGAAGCCGGATCTGCGATTCTGATAACAAACTAGCAACACCAGAACAGCCC
GTTTGCGGGCAGCAAAACCCGTACCGATTATCAAAAAGGATCTTCACCTAGATCCTTTTAAATTAAAAAT
GAAGTTTTAAATCAATCTAAAGTATATATGAGTAAACTTGGTCTGACAGTTACCAATGCTTAATCAGTGA
GGCACCTATCTCAGCGATCTGTCTATTTCGTTCATCCATAGTTGCCTGACTCCCCGTCGTGTAGATAACT
ACGATACGGGAGGGCTTACCATCTGGCCCCAGTGCTGCAATGATACCGCGAGAACCACGCTCACCGGCTC
CAGATTTATCAGCAATAAACCAGCCAGCCGGAAGGGCCGAGCGCAGAAGTGGTCCTGCAACTTTATCCGC
CTCCATCCAGTCTATTAATTGTTGCCGGGAAGCTAGAGTAAGTAGTTCGCCAGTTAATAGTTTGCGCAAC
GTTGTTGCCATTGCTACAGGCATCGTGGTGTCACGCTCGTCGTTTGGTATGGCTTCATTCAGCTCCGGTT
CCCAACGATCAAGGCGAGTTACATGATCCCCCATGTTGTGCAAAAAAGCGGTTAGCTCCTTCGGTCCTCC
GATCGTTGTCAGAAGTAAGTTGGCCGCAGTGTTATCACTCATGGTTATGGCAGCACTGCATAATTCTCTT
ACTGTCATGCCATCCGTAAGATGCTTTTCTGTGACTGGTGAGTACTCAACCAAGTCATTCTGAGAATAGT
GTATGCGGCGACCGAGTTGCTCTTGCCCGGCGTCAATACGGGATAATACCGCGCCACATAGCAGAACTTT
AAAAGTGCTCATCATTGGAAAACGTTCTTCGGGGCGAAAACTCTCAAGGATCTTACCGCTGTTGAGATCC
AGTTCGATATAACCCACTCGTGCACCCAACTGATCTTCAGCATCTTTTACTTTCACCAGCGTTTCTGGGT
GAGCAAAAACAGGAAGGCAAAATGCCGCAAAAAAGGGAATAAGGGCGACACGGAAATGTTGAATACTCAT
ACTCTTCCTTTTTCAATATTATTGAAGCATTTATCAGGGTTATTGTCTCATGAGCGGATACATATTTGAA
TGTATTTAGAAAAATAAACAAATAGGGGTTCCGCG
Features (pLannotate 1.2.2; 18 found; start..end, strand, type, name):
     90..133     -  terminator     bacterial terminator: putative bacterial transcription terminator
    136..157     +  misc_feature   BioBrick prefix: BioBrick prefix for parts that do not start with "ATG"
    178..196     +  promoter       T7 promoter: promoter for bacteriophage T7 RNA polymerase
    197..221     +  protein_bind   lac operator: The lac repressor binds to the lac operator to inhibit transcription in E. coli. This inhibition can be relieved by adding lactose or isopropyl-β-D-thiogalactopyranoside (IPTG). lac repressor encoded by lacI
   1752..1770    +  promoter       T7 promoter: promoter for bacteriophage T7 RNA polymerase
   1771..1795    +  protein_bind   lac operator: The lac repressor binds to the lac operator to inhibit transcription in E. coli. This inhibition can be relieved by adding lactose or isopropyl-β-D-thiogalactopyranoside (IPTG). lac repressor encoded by lacI
   1815..1870    +  ncRNA          Hammerhead 3: Accession: RF00008 - Hammerhead ribozyme (type III)
   1922..4264    +  CDS            CAS (fragment): CAS_ABIBA - Experimental evidence at protein level: Swiss-Prot protein existence level 1. Involved in the biosynthesis of cis-abienol, a labdane diterpene that can be used as synthesis precursor of ambergris substitution fragance products. Bifunctional class I/II enzyme in which both the bicyclization and water capture occur in the class II active site, resulting in an intermediary labda-13-en-8-ol diphosphate, which undergoes cleavage of the diphosphate group and final deprotonation at the class I active site. No activity with copalyl diphosphate as substrate. From Abies balsamea (Balsam fir)
   4375..4393    +  promoter       T7 promoter: promoter for bacteriophage T7 RNA polymerase
   4394..4418    +  protein_bind   lac operator: The lac repressor binds to the lac operator to inhibit transcription in E. coli. This inhibition can be relieved by adding lactose or isopropyl-β-D-thiogalactopyranoside (IPTG). lac repressor encoded by lacI
   4439..4493    +  ncRNA          Hammerhead 3 (fragment): Accession: RF00008 - Hammerhead ribozyme (type III)
   4571..6232    +  CDS            KSL1 (fragment): KSL1_ISORU - Also known as TPS4 From Isodon rubescens (Rabdosia rubescens).
   6383..6403    +  misc_feature   BioBrick suffix: universal suffix for all parts
   6404..6461    +  terminator     his operon terminator: This putative transcriptin terminator from the E. coli his operon has a 2-bp deletion introduced during synthesis. Its efficiency has not been determined.
   7036..7258    +  rep_origin     pSC101 ori: low-copy replication origin that requires the Rep101 protein
   7306..8256    +  CDS            Rep101: RepA protein needed for replication with the pSC101 origin; rep101
   8870..9730    -  CDS            AmpR: β-lactamase; bla; confers resistance to ampicillin, carbenicillin, and related antibiotics
   9731..9835    -  promoter       AmpR promoter: bla
