[The description below was written by a language model from this plasmid's Addgene catalogue record and pLannotate feature annotations shown in this document.]
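Description:
pLRD20 is a low-copy bacterial expression plasmid built on the pLRD backbone and designed to produce the labdane diterpenoid 13R-manoyl oxide in the engineered E. coli strain MEV20. It replicates from the pSC101 origin together with the Rep101 (RepA) protein that this origin requires. Selection is by ampicillin, through a β-lactamase gene driven by its native bla promoter. The expression region lies between BioBrick prefix and suffix sequences and is insulated by a putative bacterial terminator upstream and the his operon terminator downstream.

The payload consists of three transcription units, each headed by a T7 promoter with an adjacent lac operator, so expression depends on T7 RNA polymerase and is inducible by relieving LacI repression, for example with IPTG. According to the catalogue entry, the three genes are tHMGR from Saccharomyces cerevisiae, abCAS from Abies balsamea carrying a D537A mutation (the record lists this mutation under the first insert), and cfTPS3 from Coleus forskohlii. The feature table annotates the Abies balsamea cis-abienol synthase, a bifunctional class I/II diterpene synthase. It leaves the region after the first promoter unannotated, which presumably holds tHMGR. The third coding sequence is matched only by homology to an Isodon rubescens kaurene synthase-like protein, and most likely corresponds to cfTPS3. Hammerhead ribozyme sequences follow the second and third promoters and probably act as insulators that cleave the 5′ leader to standardise the transcripts. The record does not explain the role of the D537A change. The plasmid serves as a terpenoid-producing module for work on screening terpenoids and modifying cytochrome P450s in a redox-optimised E. coli host.
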