Addgene plasmid #208271: pLRD20
Purpose: Production of 13R-manoyl oxide in E. coli MEV20
Depositing lab: Christopher Voigt. Depositing organization: Massachusetts Institute of Technology. Publication: Design of a redox-proficient Escherichia coli for screening terpenoids and modifying cytochrome P450s. Lin GM, Voigt CA. Nature Catalysis. 6, 1016–1029 (2023). https://doi.org/10.1038/s41929-023-01049-5.
Backbone
  Vector backbone: pLRD
  Vector type: Bacterial Expression
Growth in bacteria
  Bacterial resistance: Ampicillin, 100 μg/mL
  Growth temperature: 37°C
  Growth strain: DH5alpha
  Copy number: Low Copy
Gene/Insert 1
  Gene/Insert name: tHMGR
  Species: Saccharomyces cerevisiae
  Mutation: abCAS(D537A)
  Cloning method: Restriction Enzyme; 5′ cloning site unknown (unknown if destroyed)
Gene/Insert 2
  Gene/Insert name: abCAS
  Species: Abies balsamea
Gene/Insert 3
  Gene/Insert name: cfTPS3
  Species: Coleus forskohlii
Terms and licenses: Academic/Nonprofit Terms; Industry Terms: Not Available to Industry
How to cite: pLRD20 was a gift from Christopher Voigt (Addgene plasmid # 208271 ; http://n2t.net/addgene:208271 ; RRID:Addgene_208271)
